>Addgene plasmid #177621 | LXRalpha_pcDNA3.1 | addgene full sequence | sequence record 348451 | Addgene NGS Result
CAGTACAATCTGCTCTGATGCCGCATAGTTAAGCCAGTATCTGCTCCCTGCTTGTGTGTTGGAGGTCGCT
GAGTAGTGCGCGAGCAAAATTTAAGCTACAACAAGGCAAGGCTTGACCGACAATTGCATGAAGAATCTGC
TTAGGGTTAGGCGTTTTGCGCTGCTTCGCGATGTACGGGCCAGATATACGCGTTGACATTGATTATTGAC
TAGTTATTAATAGTAATCAATTACGGGGTCATTAGTTCATAGCCCATATATGGAGTTCCGCGTTACATAA
CTTACGGTAAATGGCCCGCCTGGCTGACCGCCCAACGACCCCCGCCCATTGACGTCAATAATGACGTATG
TTCCCATAGTAACGCCAATAGGGACTTTCCATTGACGTCAATGGGTGGAGTATTTACGGTAAACTGCCCA
CTTGGCAGTACATCAAGTGTATCATATGCCAAGTACGCCCCCTATTGACGTCAATGACGGTAAATGGCCC
GCCTGGCATTATGCCCAGTACATGACCTTATGGGACTTTCCTACTTGGCAGTACATCTACGTATTAGTCA
TCGCTATTACCATGGTGATGCGGTTTTGGCAGTACATCAATGGGCGTGGATAGCGGTTTGACTCACGGGG
ATTTCCAAGTCTCCACCCCATTGACGTCAATGGGAGTTTGTTTTGGCACCAAAATCAACGGGACTTTCCA
AAATGTCGTAACAACTCCGCCCCATTGACGCAAATGGGCGGTAGGCGTGTACGGTGGGAGGTCTATATAA
GCAGAGCTCTCTGGCTAACTAGAGAACCCACTGCTTACTGGCTTATCGAAATTAATACGACTCACTATAG
GGAGACCCAAGCTGGCTAGCGTTTAAACGGGCCCTCTAGAAGGGCTCCAGAAAGAGATGTCCTTGTGGCT
GGGGGCCCCTGTGCCTGACATTCCTCCTGACTCTGCGGTGGAGCTGTGGAAGCCAGGCGCACAGGATGCA
AGCAGCCAGGCCCAGGGAGGCAGCAGCTGCATCCTCAGAGAGGAAGCCAGGATGCCCCACTCTGCTGGGG
GTACTGCAGGGGTGGGGCTGGAGGCTGCAGAGCCCACAGCCCTGCTCACCAGGGCAGAGCCCCCTTCAGA
ACCCACAGAGATCCGTCCACAAAAGCGGAAAAAGGGGCCAGCCCCCAAAATGCTGGGGAACGAGCTATGC
AGTGTGTGTGGGGACAAGGCCTCGGGCTTCCACTACAATGTTCTGAGCTGCGAGGGCTGCAAGGGATTCT
TCCGCCGCAGCGTCATCAAGGGAGCGCACTACATCTGCCACAGTGGCGGCCACTGCCCCATGGACACCTA
CATGCGTCGCAAGTGCCAGGAGTGTCGGCTTCGCAAATGCCGTCAGGCTGGCATGCGGGAGGAGTGTGTC
CTGTCAGAAGAACAGATCCGCCTGAAGAAACTGAAGCGGCAAGAGGAGGAACAGGCTCATGCCACATCCT
TGCCCCCCAGGGCTTCCTCACCCCCCCAAATCCTGCCCCAGCTCAGCCCGGAACAACTGGGCATGATCGA
GAAGCTCGTCGCTGCCCAGCAACAGTGTAACCGGCGCTCCTTTTCTGACCGGCTTCGAGTCACGCCTTGG
CCCATGGCACCAGATCCCCATAGCCGGGAGGCCCGTCAGCAGCGCTTTGCCCACTTCACTGAGCTGGCCA
TCGTCTCTGTGCAGGAGATAGTTGACTTTGCTAAACAGCTACCCGGCTTCCTGCAGCTCAGCCGGGAGGA
CCAGATTGCCCTGCTGAAGACCTCTGCGATCGAGGTGATGCTTCTGGAGACATCTCGGAGGTACAACCCT
GGGAGTGAGAGTATCACCTTCCTCAAGGATTTCAGTTATAACCGGGAAGACTTTGCCAAAGCAGGGCTGC
AAGTGGAATTCATCAACCCCATCTTCGAGTTCTCCAGGGCCATGAATGAGCTGCAACTCAATGATGCCGA
GTTTGCCTTGCTCATTGCTATCAGCATCTTCTCTGCAGACCGGCCCAACGTGCAGGACCAGCTCCAGGTA
GAGAGGCTGCAGCACACATATGTGGAAGCCCTGCATGCCTACGTCTCCATCCACCATCCCCATGACCGAC
TGATGTTCCCACGGATGCTAATGAAACTGGTGAGCCTCCGGACCCTGAGCAGCGTCCACTCAGAGCAAGT
GTTTGCACTGCGTCTGCAGGACAAAAAGCTCCCACCGCTGCTCTCTGAGATCTGGGATGTGCACGAATGA
CTGTTCTGTCCCCATATTAAGCTTAAGTTTAAACCGCTGATCAGCCTCGACTGTGCCTTCTAGTTGCCAG
CCATCTGTTGTTTGCCCCTCCCCCGTGCCTTCCTTGACCCTGGAAGGTGCCACTCCCACTGTCCTTTCCT
AATAAAATGAGGAAATTGCATCGCATTGTCTGAGTAGGTGTCATTCTATTCTGGGGGGTGGGGTGGGGCA
GGACAGCAAGGGGGAGGATTGGGAAGACAATAGCAGGCATGCTGGGGATGCGGTGGGCTCTATGGCTTCT
GAGGCGGAAAGAACCAGCTGGGGCTCTAGGGGGTATCCCC
[124 nt withheld, positions 2561-2684]
C
[91 nt withheld, positions 2686-2776]
A
[49 nt withheld, positions 2778-2826]
CCTTTGACGTTGGAGTCCACGTTCTTT
[37 nt withheld, positions 2854-2890]
ACCCTATCTCGGTCTATTCTTTTGATTTATAAGGGATTTTGCCGATTTCGGCCTATTGGTTAAAAAATGA
GCTGATTTAACAAAAATTTAACGCGAATTAATTCTGTGGAATGTGTGTCAGTTAGGGTGTGGAAAGTCCC
CAGGCTCCCCAGCAGGCAGAAGTATGCAAAGCATGCATCTCAATTAGTCAGCAACCAGGTGTGGAAAGTC
CCCAGGCTCCCCAGCAGGCAGAAGTATGCAAAGCATGCATCTCAATTAGTCAGCAACCATAGTCCCGCCC
CTAACTCCGCCCATCCCGCCCCTAACTCCGCCCAGTTCCGCCCATTCTCCGCCCCATGGCTGACTAATTT
TTTTTATTTATGCAGAGGCCGAGGCCGCCTCTGCCTCTGAGCTATTCCAGAAGTAGTGAGGAGGCTTTTT
TGGAGGCCTAGGCTTTTGCAAAAAGCTCCCGGGAGCTTGTATATCCATTTTCGGATCTGATCAGCACGTG
TTGACAATTAATCATCGGCATAGTATATCGGCATAGTATAATACGACAAGGTGAGGAACTAAACCATGGC
CAAGTTGACCAGTGCCGTTCCGGTGCTCACCGCGCGCGACGTCGCCGGAGCGGTCGAGTTCTGGACCGAC
CGGCTCGGGTTCTCCCGGGACTTCGTGGAGGACGACTTCGCCGGTGTGGTCCGGGACGACGTGACCCTGT
TCATCAGCGCGGTCCAGGACCAGGTGGTGCCGGACAACACCCTGGCCTGGGTGTGGGTGCGCGGCCTGGA
CGAGCTGTACGCCGAGTGGTCGGAGGTCGTGTCCACGAACTTCCGGGACGCCTCCGGGCCGGCCATGACC
GAGATCGGCGAGCAGCCGTGGGGGCGGGAGTTCGCCCTGCGCGACCCGGCCGGCAACTGCGTGCACTTCG
TGGCCGAGGAGCAGGACTGACACGTGCTACGAGATTTCGATTCCACCGCCGCCTTCTATGAAAGGTTGGG
CTTCGGAATCGTTTTCCGGGACGCCGGCTGGATGATCCTCCAGCGCGGGGATCTCATGCTGGAGTTCTTC
GCCCACCCCAACTTGTTTATTGCAGCTTATAATGGTTACAAATAAAGCAATAGCATCACAAATTTCACAA
ATAAAGCATTTTTTTCACTGCATTCTAGTTGTGGTTTGTCCAAACTCATCAATGTATCTTATCATGTCTG
TATACCGTCGACCTCTAGCTAGAGCTTGGCGTAATCATGGTCATAGCTGTTTCCTGTGTGAAATTGTTAT
CCGCTCACAATTCCACACAACATACGAGCCGGAAGCATAAAGTGTAAAGCCTGGGGTGCCTAATGAGTGA
GCTAACTCACATTAATTGCGTTGCGCTCACTGCCCGCTTTCCAGTCGGGAAACCTGTCGTGCCAGCTGCA
TTAATGAATCGGCCAACGCGCGGGGAGAGGCGGTTTGCGTATTGGGCGCTCTTCCGCTTCCTCGCTCACT
GACTCGCTGCGCTCGGTCGTTCGGCTGCGGCGAGCGGTATCAGCTCACTCAAAGGCGGTAATACGGTTAT
CCACAGAATCAGGGGATAACGCAGGAAAGAACATGTGAGCAAAAGGCCAGCAAAAGGCCAGGAACCGTAA
AAAGGCCGCGTTGCTGGCGTTTTTCCATAGGCTCCGCCCCCCTGACGAGCATCACAAAAATCGACGCTCA
AGTCAGAGGTGGCGAAACCCGACAGGACTATAAAGATACCAGGCGTTTCCCCCTGGAAGCTCCCTCGTGC
GCTCTCCTGTTCCGACCCTGCCGCTTACCGGATACCTGTCCGCCTTTCTCCCTTCGGGAAGCGTGGCGCT
TTCTCATAGCTCACGCTGTAGGTATCTCAGTTCGGTGTAGGTCGTTCGCTCCAAGCTGGGCTGTGTGCAC
GAACCCCCCGTTCAGCCCGACCGCTGCGCCTTATCCGGTAACTATCGTCTTGAGTCCAACCCGGTAAGAC
ACGACTTATCGCCACTGGCAGCAGCCACTGGTAACAGGATTAGCAGAGCGAGGTATGTAGGCGGTGCTAC
AGAGTTCTTGAAGTGGTGGCCTAACTACGGCTACACTAGAAGAACAGTATTTGGTATCTGCGCTCTGCTG
AAGCCAGTTACCTTCGGAAAAAGAGTTGGTAGCTCTTGATCCGGCAAACAAACCACCGCTGGTAGCGGTG
GTTTTTTTGTTTGCAAGCAGCAGATTACGCGCAGAAAAAAAGGATCTCAAGAAGATCCTTTGATCTTTTC
TACGGGGTCTGACGCTCAGTGGAACGAAAACTCACGTTAAGGGATTTTGGTCATGAGATTATCAAAAAGG
ATCTTCACCTAGATCCTTTTAAATTAAAAATGAAGTTTTAAATCAATCTAAAGTATATATGAGTAAACTT
GGTCTGACAGTTACCAATGCTTAATCAGTGAGGCACCTATCTCAGCGATCTGTCTATTTCGTTCATCCAT
AGTTGCCTGACTCCCCGTCGTGTAGATAACTACGATACGGGAGGGCTTACCATCTGGCCCCAGTGCTGCA
ATGATACCGCGAGACCCACGCTCACCGGCTCCAGATTTATCAGCAATAAACCAGCCAGCCGGAAGGGCCG
AGCGCAGAAGTGGTCCTGCAACTTTATCCGCCTCCATCCAGTCTATTAATTGTTGCCGGGAAGCTAGAGT
AAGTAGTTCGCCAGTTAATAGTTTGCGCAACGTTGTTGCCATTGCTACAGGCATCGTGGTGTCACGCTCG
TCGTTTGGTATGGCTTCATTCAGCTCCGGTTCCCAACGATCAAGGCGAGTTACATGATCCCCCATGTTGT
GCAAAAAAGCGGTTAGCTCCTTCGGTCCTCCGATCGTTGTCAGAAGTAAGTTGGCCGCAGTGTTATCACT
CATGGTTATGGCAGCACTGCATAATTCTCTTACTGTCATGCCATCCGTAAGATGCTTTTCTGTGACTGGT
GAGTACTCAACCAAGTCATTCTGAGAATAGTGTATGCGGCGACCGAGTTGCTCTTGCCCGGCGTCAATAC
GGGATAATACCGCGCCACATAGCAGAACTTTAAAAGTGCTCATCATTGGAAAACGTTCTTCGGGGCGAAA
ACTCTCAAGGATCTTACCGCTGTTGAGATCCAGTTCGATGTAACCCACTCGTGCACCCAACTGATCTTCA
GCATCTTTTACTTTCACCAGCGTTTCTGGGTGAGCAAAAACAGGAAGGCAAAATGCCGCAAAAAAGGGAA
TAAGGGCGACACGGAAATGTTGAATACTCATACTCTTCCTTTTTCAATATTATTGAAGCATTTATCAGGG
TTATTGTCTCATGAGCGGATACATATTTGAATGTATTTAGAAAAATAAACAAATAGGGGTTCCGCGCACA
TTTCCCCGAAAAGTGCCACCTGACGTCGACGGATCGGGAGATCTCCCGATCCCCTATGGTGCACTCT
Features (pLannotate 1.2.2; 21 found; start..end, strand, type, name):
    195..574     +  enhancer       CMV enhancer: human cytomegalovirus immediate early enhancer
    575..778     +  promoter       CMV promoter: human cytomegalovirus (CMV) immediate early promoter
    774..807     +  LTR            5' LTR (truncated) (fragment): truncated 5' long terminal repeat (LTR) from HIV-1
    823..841     +  promoter       T7 promoter: promoter for bacteriophage T7 RNA polymerase
    897..2237    +  CDS            NR1H3: NR1H3_HUMAN - Also known as LXRA. Experimental evidence at protein level: Swiss-Prot protein existence level 1. Nuclear receptor that exhibits a ligand-dependent transcriptional activation activity (PubMed:19481530, PubMed:25661920). Interaction with retinoic acid receptor (RXR) shifts RXR from its role as a silent DNA-binding partner to an active ligand-binding subunit in mediating retinoid responses through target genes defined by LXRES (By similarity). LXRES are DR4-type response elements characterized by direct repeats of two similar hexanuclotide half-sites spaced by four nucleotides (By
   2291..2515    +  polyA_signal   bGH poly(A) signal: bovine growth hormone polyadenylation signal
   2519..2540    +  promoter       SV40 promoter (fragment): SV40 enhancer and early promoter
   2561..2989    +  rep_origin     f1 ori (sequence partly withheld): f1 bacteriophage origin of replication; arrow indicates direction of (+) strand synthesis
   3003..3332    +  promoter       SV40 promoter: SV40 enhancer and early promoter
   3380..3427    +  promoter       EM7 promoter: synthetic bacterial promoter&nbsp
   3446..3820    +  CDS            BleoR: antibiotic-binding protein; Sh ble from Streptoalloteichus hindustanus; confers resistance to bleomycin, phleomycin, and Zeocin™
   3830..3955    +  CDS            ble (fragment): BLE_KLEPN - Experimental evidence at protein level: Swiss-Prot protein existence level 1. Binding protein with a strong affinity to the bleomycin family of antibiotics. Binds to CL990; an antimitotic-antibiotic compound. From Klebsiella pneumoniae.
   3950..4071    +  polyA_signal   SV40 poly(A) signal: SV40 polyadenylation signal
   4144..4160    -  protein_bind   lac operator: The lac repressor binds to the lac operator to inhibit transcription in E. coli. This inhibition can be relieved by adding lactose or isopropyl-β-D-thiogalactopyranoside (IPTG). lac repressor encoded by lacI
   4168..4198    -  promoter       lac promoter: promoter for the E. coli lac operon
   4213..4234    -  protein_bind   CAP binding site: CAP binding activates transcription in the presence of cAMP. E. coli catabolite activator protein
   4247..4339    -  CDS            lacI (fragment): lac repressor; lacI; The lac repressor binds to the lac operator to inhibit transcription in E. coli. This inhibition can be relieved by adding lactose or isopropyl-β-D-thiogalactopyranoside (IPTG).
   4522..5110    -  rep_origin     ori: high-copy-number ColE1/pMB1/pBR322/pUC origin of replication
   5281..6141    -  CDS            AmpR: β-lactamase; bla; confers resistance to ampicillin, carbenicillin, and related antibiotics
   6142..6246    -  promoter       AmpR promoter: bla
   6305..40      -  misc_feature   bom (fragment) (across the origin): basis of mobility region from pBR322
