[The description below was written by a language model from this plasmid's Addgene catalogue record and pLannotate feature annotations shown in this document.]
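Description:
LXRalpha_pcDNA3.1 is a mammalian expression plasmid carrying the full-length human liver X receptor alpha cDNA (NR1H3) in a pcDNA3.1-type backbone. The insert was placed between BamHI and XhoI sites downstream of the human cytomegalovirus immediate-early enhancer and promoter, which drive strong constitutive transcription in transfected mammalian cells, and it is followed by the bovine growth hormone polyadenylation signal. A T7 promoter sits between the CMV promoter and the coding sequence, serving as a sequencing primer site and allowing in vitro transcription. No epitope tag or reporter fusion is annotated, so the receptor appears to be expressed in untagged form.

In bacteria the plasmid is maintained through a high-copy ColE1/pUC-type origin and selected with ampicillin via the β-lactamase gene. An f1 origin is also present for single-stranded DNA production. The annotated mammalian selection cassette consists of the SV40 early promoter and a bacterial EM7 promoter driving the Sh ble bleomycin/Zeocin resistance gene with an SV40 polyadenylation signal. This suggests a Zeocin-selectable version of the backbone, although the catalogue entry lists it only as pcDNA3.1+ and gives no mammalian selection marker. The sequenced record is also 6,317 nt long, somewhat shorter than the catalogued total of 6,725 bp. The short HIV-1 LTR, lacI, ble and bom fragment annotations are probably incidental sequence matches rather than functional elements.

LXR alpha is a ligand-dependent nuclear receptor that partners with RXR on DR4-type response elements. The associated publication concerns LXR inverse agonists, so a likely use is supplying the receptor in cell-based assays of ligand activity, though the record does not describe specific assays.
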