Addgene plasmid #177621: LXRalpha_pcDNA3.1
Purpose: Full-length human LXR alpha cDNA sequence in pcDNA3.1+
Depositing lab: Thomas Burris. Depositing organization: University of Health Sciences and Pharmacy in St. Louis. Publication: Antihyperlipidemic Activity of Gut-Restricted LXR Inverse Agonists. Griffett K, Hayes M, Bedia-Diaz G, Appourchaux K, Sanders R, Boeckman MP, Koelblen T, Zhang J, Schulman IG, Elgendy B, Burris TP. ACS Chem Biol. 2022 Apr 13. doi: 10.1021/acschembio.2c00057. PubMed 35417135.
Backbone
  Vector backbone: pcDNA3.1
  Backbone size w/o insert (bp): 5500
  Total vector size (bp): 6725
  Vector type: Mammalian Expression
Growth in bacteria
  Bacterial resistance: Ampicillin, 100 μg/mL
  Growth temperature: 37°C
  Growth strain: DH5alpha
  Copy number: Unknown
Gene/Insert
  Gene/Insert name: LXR alpha (alt names: Liver X Receptor alpha; NR1H3)
  Species: H. sapiens (human)
  Insert size (bp): 1359
  Entrez Gene: NR1H3 (a.k.a. LXR-a, LXRA, RLD-1)
  Promoter: CMV
  Cloning method: Restriction Enzyme; 5′ cloning site BamHI (unknown if destroyed); 3′ cloning site XhoI (unknown if destroyed)
  Sequencing primers: 5′ T7
Terms and licenses: Academic/Nonprofit Terms; Industry Terms: Not Available to Industry
How to cite: LXRalpha_pcDNA3.1 was a gift from Thomas Burris (Addgene plasmid # 177621 ; http://n2t.net/addgene:177621 ; RRID:Addgene_177621)
